>Addgene plasmid #100394 | pCMV_mEm_4GS_LF82_790 | addgene full sequence | sequence record 208369 | Addgene NGS Result
GTAAAACGACGGCCAGTGAGTTCGAGCTTGCATGCCTGCAGGTCGTTACATAACTTACGGTAAATGGCCC
GCCTGGCTGACCGCCCAACGACCCCCGCCCATTGACGTCAATAATGACGTATGTTCCCATAGTAACGCCA
ATAGGGACTTTCCATTGACGTCAATGGGTGGAGTATTTACGGTAAACTGCCCACTTGGCAGTACATCAAG
TGTATCATATGCCAAGTACGCCCCCTATTGACGTCAATGACGGTAAATGGCCCGCCTGGCATTATGCCCA
GTACATGACCTTATGGGACTTTCCTACTTGGCAGTACATCTACGTATTAGTCATCGCTATTACCATGGTG
ATGCGGTTTTGGCAGTACATCAATGGGCGTGGATAGCGGTTTGACTCACGGGGATTTCCAAGTCTCCACC
CCATTGACGTCAATGGGAGTTTGTTTTGGCACCAAAATCAACGGGACTTTCCAAAATGTCGTAACAACTC
CGCCCCATTGACGCAAATGGGCGGTAGGCGTGTACGGTGGGAGGTCTATATAAGCAGAGCTCGTTTAGTG
AACCGTCAGATCGCCTGGAGACGCCATCCACGCTGTTTTGACCTCCATAGAAGACACCGGGACCGATCCA
GCCTCCGGACTCTAGAGGATCCGGTACTAGAGGAACTGAAAAACCAGAAAGTTAACTGGTAAGTTTAGTC
TTTTTGTCTTTTATTTCAGGTCCCGGATCCGGTGGTGGTGCAAATCAAAGAACTGCTCCTCAGTGGATGT
TGCCTTTACTTCTAGGCCTGTACGGAAGTGTTACTTCTGCTCTAAAAGCTGCGGAATTGTACCCGCGGGC
CCACCATGGTGAGCAAGGGCGAGGAGCTGTTCACCGGGGTGGTGCCCATCCTGGTCGAGCTGGACGGCGA
CGTAAACGGCCACAAGTTCAGCGTGTCCGGCGAGGGCGAGGGCGATGCCACCTACGGCAAGCTGACCCTG
AAGTTCATCTGCACCACCGGCAAGCTGCCCGTGCCCTGGCCCACCCTCGTGACCACCTTGACCTACGGCG
TGCAGTGCTTCGCCCGCTACCCCGACCACATGAAGCAGCACGACTTCTTCAAGTCCGCCATGCCCGAAGG
CTACGTCCAGGAGCGCACCATCTTCTTCAAGGACGACGGCAACTACAAGACCCGCGCCGAGGTGAAGTTC
GAGGGCGACACCCTGGTGAACCGCATCGAGCTGAAGGGCATCGACTTCAAGGAGGACGGCAACATCCTGG
GGCACAAGCTGGAGTACAACTACAACAGCCACAAGGTCTATATCACCGCCGACAAGCAGAAGAACGGCAT
CAAGGTGAACTTCAAGACCCGCCACAACATCGAGGACGGCAGCGTGCAGCTCGCCGACCACTACCAGCAG
AACACCCCCATCGGCGACGGCCCCGTGCTGCTGCCCGACAACCACTACCTGAGCACCCAGTCCAAGCTGA
GCAAAGACCCCAACGAGAAGCGCGATCACATGGTCCTGCTGGAGTTCGTGACCGCCGCCGGGATCACTCT
CGGCATGGACGAGCTGTACAAGCGAATTGGTGGAGGGGGCGGTTCCGGTGGCGGAGGTTCCCGAATTCGT
CGACGGAGATCTGATATGGGTAAAAAAGACAGTAATCACCAGATTATTTATCGGGGCCAGGTGCTGGAAC
GGTTTACCCCTGGCGGCTGGGTCTTCTTTCAACGCCCAAAGGAGTGTGGCGGAGGTTTTTGGTTGGGCCG
CACCTATGAAGACTGCTTCTGGCTTGAGCTGGAATTCCCCGTTTCGCTATATGACGGCCTGGAGTTTTTG
ATGGAAGTCACCAGGGTAGAGCAGAGAAGTGATGAGGTTGACGCGAATTATTCCCTGTTTGATTGAATCG
GTACCCTCGAGAAGCTTGCGGCCGCGGGGATCCAGACATGATAAGATACATTGATGAGTTTGGACAAACC
ACAACTAGAATGCAGTGAAAAAAATGCTTTATTTGTGAAATTTGTGATGCTATTGCTTTATTTGTAACCA
TTATAAGCTGCAATAAACAAGTTAACAACAACAATTGCATTCATTTTATGTTTCAGGTTCAGGGGGAGGT
GTGGGAGGTTTTTTCGGATCCTCTAGAGTCGATCTGCAGGCATGCTAGCTTGGCGTAATCATGGTCATAG
CTGTTTCCTGTGTGAAATTGTTATCCGCTCACAATTCCACACAACATACGAGCCGGAAGCATAAAGTGTA
AAGCCTGGGGTGCCTAATGAGTGAGCTAACTCACATTAATTGCGTTGCGCTCACTGCCCGCTTTCCAGTC
GGGAAACCTGTCGTGCCAGCTGCATTAATGAATCGGCCAACGCGCGGGGAGAGGCGGTTTGCGTATTGGG
CGCTCTTCCGCTTCCTCGCTCACTGACTCGCTGCGCTCGGTCGTTCGGCTGCGGCGAGCGGTATCAGCTC
ACTCAAAGGCGGTAATACGGTTATCCACAGAATCAGGGGATAACGCAGGAAAGAACATGTGAGCAAAAGG
CCAGCAAAAGGCCAGGAACCGTAAAAAGGCCGCGTTGCTGGCGTTTTTCCATAGGCTCCGCCCCCCTGAC
GAGCATCACAAAAATCGACGCTCAAGTCAGAGGTGGCGAAACCCGACAGGACTATAAAGATACCAGGCGT
TTCCCCCTGGAAGCTCCCTCGTGCGCTCTCCTGTTCCGACCCTGCCGCTTACCGGATACCTGTCCGCCTT
TCTCCCTTCGGGAAGCGTGGCGCTTTCTCATAGCTCACGCTGTAGGTATCTCAGTTCGGTGTAGGTCGTT
CGCTCCAAGCTGGGCTGTGTGCACGAACCCCCCGTTCAGCCCGACCGCTGCGCCTTATCCGGTAACTATC
GTCTTGAGTCCAACCCGGTAAGACACGACTTATCGCCACTGGCAGCAGCCACTGGTAACAGGATTAGCAG
AGCGAGGTATGTAGGCGGTGCTACAGAGTTCTTGAAGTGGTGGCCTAACTACGGCTACACTAGAAGAACA
GTATTTGGTATCTGCGCTCTGCTGAAGCCAGTTACCTTCGGAAAAAGAGTTGGTAGCTCTTGATCCGGCA
AACAAACCACCGCTGGTAGCGGTGGTTTTTTTGTTTGCAAGCAGCAGATTACGCGCAGAAAAAAAGGATC
TCAAGAAGATCCTTTGATCTTTTCTACGGGGTCTGACGCTCAGTGGAACGAAAACTCACGTTAAGGGATT
TTGGTCATGAGATTATCAAAAAGGATCTTCACCTAGATCCTTTTAAATTAAAAATGAAGTTTTAAATCAA
TCTAAAGTATATATGAGTAAACTTGGTCTGACAGTTACCAATGCTTAATCAGTGAGGCACCTATCTCAGC
GATCTGTCTATTTCGTTCATCCATAGTTGCCTGACTCCCCGTCGTGTAGATAACTACGATACGGGAGGGC
TTACCATCTGGCCCCAGTGCTGCAATGATACCGCGAGACCCACGCTCACCGGCTCCAGATTTATCAGCAA
TAAACCAGCCAGCCGGAAGGGCCGAGCGCAGAAGTGGTCCTGCAACTTTATCCGCCTCCATCCAGTCTAT
TAATTGTTGCCGGGAAGCTAGAGTAAGTAGTTCGCCAGTTAATAGTTTGCGCAACGTTGTTGCCATTGCT
ACAGGCATCGTGGTGTCACGCTCGTCGTTTGGTATGGCTTCATTCAGCTCCGGTTCCCAACGATCAAGGC
GAGTTACATGATCCCCCATGTTGTGCAAAAAAGCGGTTAGCTCCTTCGGTCCTCCGATCGTTGTCAGAAG
TAAGTTGGCCGCAGTGTTATCACTCATGGTTATGGCAGCACTGCATAATTCTCTTACTGTCATGCCATCC
GTAAGATGCTTTTCTGTGACTGGTGAGTACTCAACCAAGTCATTCTGAGAATAGTGTATGCGGCGACCGA
GTTGCTCTTGCCCGGCGTCAATACGGGATAATACCGCGCCACATAGCAGAACTTTAAAAGTGCTCATCAT
TGGAAAACGTTCTTCGGGGCGAAAACTCTCAAGGATCTTACCGCTGTTGAGATCCAGTTCGATGTAACCC
ACTCGTGCACCCAACTGATCTTCAGCATCTTTTACTTTCACCAGCGTTTCTGGGTGAGCAAAAACAGGAA
GGCAAAATGCCGCAAAAAAGGGAATAAGGGCGACACGGAAATGTTGAATACTCATACTCTTCCTTTTTCA
ATATTATTGAAGCATTTATCAGGGTTATTGTCTCATGAGCGGATACATATTTGAATGTATTTAGAAAAAT
AAACAAATAGGGGTTCCGCGCACATTTCCCCGAAAAGTGCCACCTGACGTCTAAGAAACCATTATTATCA
TGACATTAACCTATAAAAATAGGCGTATCACGAGGCCCTTTCGTCTCGCGCGTTTCGGTGATGACGGTGA
AAACCTCTGACACATGCAGCTCCCGGAGACGGTCACAGCTTGTCTGTAAGCGGATGCCGGGAGCAGACAA
GCCCGTCAGGGCGCGTCAGCGGGTGTTGGCGGGTGTCGGGGCTGGCTTAACTATGCGGCATCAGAGCAGA
TTGTACTGAGAGTGCACCATATGCGGTGTGAAATACCGCACAGATGCGTAAGGAGAAAATACCGCATCAG
GCGCCATTCGCCATTCAGGCTGCGCAACTGTTGGGAAGGGCGATCGGTGCGGGCCTCTTCGCTATTACGC
CAGCTGGCGAAAGGGGGATGTGCTGCAAGGCGATTAAGTTGGGTAACGCCAGGGTTTTCCCAGTCACGAC
GTT
Features (pLannotate 1.2.2; 16 found; start..end, strand, type, name):
     25..45      -  misc_feature   MCS (fragment): pUC18/19 multiple cloning site
     44..347     +  enhancer       CMV enhancer: human cytomegalovirus immediate early enhancer
    348..551     +  promoter       CMV promoter: human cytomegalovirus (CMV) immediate early promoter
    689..785     +  intron         SV40 intron: modified SV40 intron with splice donor and acceptor sites
    846..1562    +  CDS            mEmerald: mEmerald is a basic (constitutively fluorescent) green fluorescent protein published in 1998, derived from Aequorea victoria. It is reported to be a very rapidly-maturing monomer with moderate acid sensitivity.
   1919..2053    -  polyA_signal   SV40 poly(A) signal: SV40 polyadenylation signal
   2188..2204    -  protein_bind   lac operator: The lac repressor binds to the lac operator to inhibit transcription in E. coli. This inhibition can be relieved by adding lactose or isopropyl-β-D-thiogalactopyranoside (IPTG). lac repressor encoded by lacI
   2212..2242    -  promoter       lac promoter: promoter for the E. coli lac operon
   2257..2278    -  protein_bind   CAP binding site: CAP binding activates transcription in the presence of cAMP. E. coli catabolite activator protein
   2291..2383    -  CDS            lacI (fragment): lac repressor; lacI; The lac repressor binds to the lac operator to inhibit transcription in E. coli. This inhibition can be relieved by adding lactose or isopropyl-β-D-thiogalactopyranoside (IPTG).
   2566..3154    -  rep_origin     ori: high-copy-number ColE1/pMB1/pBR322/pUC origin of replication
   3325..4185    -  CDS            AmpR: β-lactamase; bla; confers resistance to ampicillin, carbenicillin, and related antibiotics
   4186..4290    -  promoter       AmpR promoter: bla
   4385..4420    +  CDS            rop (fragment): Rop protein, which maintains plasmids at low copy number; rop
   4522..4621    +  misc_feature   bom (fragment): basis of mobility region from pBR322
   4627..19      -  CDS            lacZα (fragment) (across the origin): LacZα fragment of β-galactosidase; lacZ fragment
