[The description below was written by a language model from this plasmid's Addgene catalogue record and pLannotate feature annotations shown in this document.]
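Description:
pCMV_mEm_4GS_LF82_790 is a mammalian expression plasmid built on a pCMV backbone that produces the predicted protein encoded by the Escherichia coli LF82_790 coding sequence as a fusion to the green fluorescent protein mEmerald. The full sequence is 4,763 nt, consistent with the recorded 4,502 bp backbone plus a 261 bp insert. In bacteria it replicates from a high-copy ColE1/pUC-type origin and is selected with ampicillin through the β-lactamase gene and its native promoter. Scattered remnants of earlier cloning vectors (fragments of lacZα, lacI, rop and bom, along with a lac promoter/operator and CAP site) are annotated in the backbone but play no evident role in the construct's use. No mammalian selection marker is annotated, so the plasmid appears suited to transient transfection.

The expression cassette consists of the human cytomegalovirus immediate early enhancer and promoter, followed by a modified SV40 intron with splice donor and acceptor sites, which generally improves transcript processing and expression. Next comes the mEmerald open reading frame, and an SV40 polyadenylation signal closes the unit. The LF82_790 insert, introduced by ligation-independent cloning, is not itself called in the feature table, but the unannotated gap between mEmerald and the poly(A) signal matches its expected position, with mEmerald at the N terminus of the fusion. The "4GS" in the name suggests a glycine-serine linker between the two parts, though the record does not define it. The plasmid comes from a collection used in an imaging-based screen in which candidate bacterial effectors were expressed exogenously in HeLa cells, so that the fluorescent tag reports the localisation of the fusion protein and marks the expressing cells for scoring of cellular phenotypes.
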