Addgene plasmid #100394: pCMV_mEm_4GS_LF82_790
Purpose: Mammalian expression of E. coli LF82_790 CDS fused to mEmerald
Depositing lab: Alan Huett. Depositing organization: University of Nottingham. Publication: A multi-phenotypic imaging screen to identify bacterial effectors by exogenous expression in a HeLa cell line. Collins A, Huett A. Sci Data. 2018 May 15;5:180081. doi: 10.1038/sdata.2018.81. PubMed 29762554.
Backbone
  Vector backbone: pCMV
  Backbone size w/o insert (bp): 4502
  Vector type: Mammalian Expression
Growth in bacteria
  Bacterial resistance: Ampicillin, 100 μg/mL
  Growth temperature: 37°C
  Growth strain: XL1 Blue
  Copy number: High Copy
Gene/Insert
  Gene/Insert name: LF82_790
  Insert size (bp): 261
  Promoter: CMV
  Tag / fusion protein: mEmerald (N terminal on backbone)
  Cloning method: Ligation Independent Cloning
  Sequencing primers: 5′ ACTTCTGCTCTAAAAGCTGCGG; 3′ CACTGCATTCTAGTTGTGGTTTGTC
Terms and licenses: Academic/Nonprofit Terms; Industry Terms: Not Available to Industry
How to cite: pCMV_mEm_4GS_LF82_790 was a gift from Alan Huett (Addgene plasmid # 100394 ; http://n2t.net/addgene:100394 ; RRID:Addgene_100394)
