>Addgene plasmid #100394 | pCMV_mEm_4GS_LF82_790 | depositor partial sequence | sequence record 183713 | Sequence across LF82 gene insert region
CTCGGCATGGACGAGCTGTACNAGCGAATTGGTGGAGGGGGCGGTTCCGGTGGCGGAGGTTCCCGAATTC
GTCGACGGAGATCTGATATGGGTAAAAAAGACAGTAATCACCAGATTATTTATCGGGGCCAGGTGCTGGA
ACGGTTTACCCCTGGCGGCTGGGTCTTCTTTCAACGCCCAAAGGAGTGTGGCGGAGGTTTTTGGTTGGGC
CGCACCTATGAAGACTGCTTCTGGCTTGAGCTGGAATTCCCCGTTTCGCTATATGACGGCCTGGAGTTTT
TGATGGAAGTCACCAGGGTAGAGCAGAGAAGTGATGAGGTTGACGCGAATTATTCCCTGTTTGATTGAAT
CGGTACCCTCGAGAAGCTTGCGGCCGCGGGGATCCAGACATGATAAGATACATTGATGAGTTTGGACAAA
CCACAACTAGAATGCAGTGAAAAAAATGCTTTATTTGTGAAATTTGTGATGCTATTGCTTTATTTGTAAC
CATTATAAGCTGCAATAAACAAGTTAACAACAACAATTGCATTCATTTTATGTTTCAGGTTCAGGGGGAG
GTGTGGGAGGTTTTTTCGGATCCTCTAGAGTCGATCTGCAGGCATGCTAGCTTGGCGTAATCATGGTCAT
AGCTGTTTCCTGTGTGAAATTGTTATCCGCTCACAATTCCACACAACATACGAGCCGGAAGCATAAAGTG
TAAAGCCTGGGGTGCCTAATGAGTGAGCTAACTCACATTAATTGCGTTGCGCTCACTGCCCGCTTTCCAG
TCGGGAAACCTGTCGTGCCAGCTGCATTAATGAATCGGCCAACGCGCGGGGAGAGGCGGTTTGCGTATTG
GGCGCTCTTCCGCTTCCTCGCTCACTGACTCGCTGCGCTCGGTCGTTCGGCTGCGGCGAGCGGTATCAGC
TCACTCAAANGGCGGTAATACGGNTNNTCCACAGAATCNGGGATAACGCAGGAAANAACATGTGAGCAAA
A
